>Addgene plasmid #27673 | Epsin2-pmCherryC1 | addgene full sequence | sequence record 396876 | Addgene NGS Result
TGTTCTTTCCTGCGTTATCCCCTGATTCTGTGGATAACCGTATTACCGCCATGCATTAGTTATTAATAGT
AATCAATTACGGGGTCATTAGTTCATAGCCCATATATGGAGTTCCGCGTTACATAACTTACGGTAAATGG
CCCGCCTGGCTGACCGCCCAACGACCCCCGCCCATTGACGTCAATAATGACGTATGTTCCCATAGTAACG
CCAATAGGGACTTTCCATTGACGTCAATGGGTGGAGTATTTACGGTAAACTGCCCACTTGGCAGTACATC
AAGTGTATCATATGCCAAGTACGCCCCCTATTGACGTCAATGACGGTAAATGGCCCGCCTGGCATTATGC
CCAGTACATGACCTTATGGGACTTTCCTACTTGGCAGTACATCTACGTATTAGTCATCGCTATTACCATG
GTGATGCGGTTTTGGCAGTACATCAATGGGCGTGGATAGCGGTTTGACTCACGGGGATTTCCAAGTCTCC
ACCCCATTGACGTCAATGGGAGTTTGTTTTGGCACCAAAATCAACGGGACTTTCCAAAATGTCGTAACAA
CTCCGCCCCATTGACGCAAATGGGCGGTAGGCGTGTACGGTGGGAGGTCTATATAAGCAGAGCTGGTTTA
GTGAACCGTCAGATCCGCTAGCACCATGGTGAGCAAGGGCGAGGAGGATAACATGGCCATCATCAAGGAG
TTCATGCGCTTCAAGGTGCACATGGAGGGCTCCGTGAACGGCCACGAGTTCGAGATCGAGGGCGAGGGCG
AGGGCCGCCCCTACGAGGGCACCCAGACCGCCAAGCTGAAGGTGACCAAGGGTGGCCCCCTGCCCTTCGC
CTGGGACATCCTGTCCCCTCAGTTCATGTACGGCTCCAAGGCCTACGTGAAGCACCCCGCCGACATCCCC
GACTACTTGAAGCTGTCCTTCCCCGAGGGCTTCAAGTGGGAGCGCGTGATGAACTTCGAGGACGGCGGCG
TGGTGACCGTGACCCAGGACTCCTCCCTGCAGGACGGCGAGTTCATCTACAAGGTGAAGCTGCGCGGCAC
CAACTTCCCCTCCGACGGCCCCGTAATGCAGAAGAAGACCATGGGCTGGGAGGCCTCCTCCGAGCGGATG
TACCCCGAGGACGGCGCCCTGAAGGGCGAGATCAAGCAGAGGCTGAAGCTGAAGGACGGCGGCCACTACG
ACGCTGAGGTCAAGACCACCTACAAGGCCAAGAAGCCCGTGCAGCTGCCCGGCGCCTACAACGTCAACAT
CAAGTTGGACATCACCTCCCACAACGAGGACTACACCATCGTGGAACAGTACGAACGCGCCGAGGGCCGC
CACTCCACCGGCGGCATGGACGAGCTGTACAAGTCCGGACTCAGATCTCGAGCTCGGATGGGTTCGACCT
CGGGTTCGACCAAGGGTCAGCTGATGACAACTTCATCTATCAGACGGCAGATGAAAAACATTGTGAACAA
TTACTCAGAGGCTGAAATCAAAGTCCGGGAGGCCACCTCCAATGACCCGTGGGGCCCATCCAGCTCTCTG
ATGACTGAGATTGCTGACCTGACCTACAATGTGGTAGCGTTCTCGGAGATCATGAGCATGGTTTGGAAGC
GACTTAATGACCATGGCAAGAACTGGCGGCATGTATACAAGGCACTGACACTGCTGGACTACCTTATCAA
GACAGGTTCTGAGCGGGTGGCCCAGCAGTGCCGTGAGAACATCTTTGCCATACAGACTCTGAAGGACTTT
CAGTACATTGACCGTGATGGCAAAGACCAGGGTATTAACGTTCGAGAGAAATCAAAGCAACTGGTTGCGC
TCCTCAAGGATGAGGAGCGGCTGAAGGTTGAGAGAGTTCAGGCTCTCAAAACCAAAGAGCGCATGGCTCA
GGTGGCCACTGGCGTGGGCAGCAACCAAATCACCTTTGGCCGTGGCTCCAGCCAGCCCAACCTTTCTACC
AGCTACTCAGAGCAGGAGTATGGCAAGGCTGGGGGCTCGCCGGCATCCTACCACGGCTCTACTTCCCCAC
GAGTATCCTCTGAGTTAGAGCAGGCCCGGCCACAGACAAGCGGAGAAGAGGAGCTGCAGCTACAACTGGC
ACTTGCCATGAGCAGAGAGGTTGCTGAGCAGTCATCAGAAAGCGTGCAGACAGCCAGAGGCAGCAAGGAA
GAACGCCTCAGGCGGGGTGATGACCTCAGATTGCAGATGGCTCTGGAAGAAAGCCGGAGAGACACAGTAA
AAGTTCCAAAAAAGAAAGAGGCGAAAGCTTGTTGCAAGCCAGGCTCCCACTCCCAGCAGACTACCTTGTT
GGATTTAATGGATGCCCTCCCCAGCTCAGGCCCTGTTACACAGAAAACTGAGCCCTGGAGTGCAGGAGCC
TCTGCTAACCAGACCAACCCCTGGGGTGGAACAGTGGCTCCTTCGAACATTACTGACCCGTGGCCATCGT
TTGGTACCAAGCCAGCTGCCTCTGTGGACCCCTGGGGAGTACCTACCACAGCCAGCACACAGTCTGTCCC
TAAGAACTCAGACCCTTGGGCAGCCTCACAGCAGCCTGCCTCCAATGCTGGAAAGACAACAGATGCCTGG
GGAGCTGCTAAGCCCAGTTCTGCCTCAGGGTCCTTTGAGCTCTTCAGTAATTTCAACGGTACAGTTAAAG
ATGATTTTTCTGAATTTGACAACCTTCGAACTTCAAAAAAACCAGCTGAGTCAGGGGCCTCAGTGCCACC
CCAGGACAGCAGAACCACGAGCCCTGACCTCTTTGAGTCTCAATCCTTGACTTCTGCGTCAAGCAAGCCT
AGCAGTGCCAGGAAAACACCTGAGTCCTTCCTGGGCCCCAATGCAGCCCTGGTGAACCTGGACTCATTGG
TGACTAAGCCTGCTCCACCAGCTCAGTCCCTTAATCCCTTCCTGGCACCAGGTGCTGCTGCTCCAGCCCC
TGTCAACCCCTTCCAGGTCAACCAGCCCCAGCCGCTGACACTGAACCAGCTCCGGGGAAGCCCTGTCCTG
GGAAGCAGTGCATCCTTTGGGTCTGGTCCAGGGGTGGAGACTGTGGCTCCCATGACCTCAGTAGCTCCAC
ACTCATCAGTGGGGGCCAGTGGCTCCTCCTTGACACCACTGGGCCCTACAGCAATGAACATGGTAGGCAG
TGTGGGCATTCCCCCATCAGCAGCTCAGTCAACAGGCACAACAAACCCTTTCCTTCTCTAGGGATCCACC
GGATCTAGATAACTGATCATAATCAGCCATACCACATTTGTAGAGGTTTTACTTGCTTTAAAAAACCTCC
CACACCTCCCCCTGAACCTGAAACATAAAATGAATGCAATTGTTGTTGTTAACTTGTTTATTGCAGCTTA
TAATGGTTACAAATAAAGCAATAGCATCACAAATTTCACAAATAAAGCATTTTTTTCACTGCATTCTAGT
TGTGGTTTGTCCAAACTCATCAATGTATCTTAACGCGTAAATTGTAAGCGTTAATATTTTGTTAAAATTC
GCGTTAAATTTTTGTTAAATCAGCTCATTTTTTAACCAATAGGCCGAAATCGGCAAAATCCCTTATAAAT
CAAAAGAATAGACCGAGATAGGGT
[37 nt withheld, positions 3595-3631]
AAAGAACGTGGACTCCAACGTCAAAGG
[49 nt withheld, positions 3659-3707]
T
[91 nt withheld, positions 3709-3799]
G
[124 nt withheld, positions 3801-3924]
CAGGTGGCACTTTTCGGGGAAATGTGCGCGGAACCCCTATTTGTTTATTTTTCTAAATACATTCAAATAT
GTATCCGCTCATGAGACAATAACCCTGATAAATGCTTCAATAATATTGAAAAAGGAAGAGTCCTGAGGCG
GAAAGAACCAGCTGTGGAATGTGTGTCAGTTAGGGTGTGGAAAGTCCCCAGGCTCCCCAGCAGGCAGAAG
TATGCAAAGCATGCATCTCAATTAGTCAGCAACCAGGTGTGGAAAGTCCCCAGGCTCCCCAGCAGGCAGA
AGTATGCAAAGCATGCATCTCAATTAGTCAGCAACCATAGTCCCGCCCCTAACTCCGCCCATCCCGCCCC
TAACTCCGCCCAGTTCCGCCCATTCTCCGCCCCATGGCTGACTAATTTTTTTTATTTATGCAGAGGCCGA
GGCCGCCTCGGCCTCTGAGCTATTCCAGAAGTAGTGAGGAGGCTTTTTTGGAGGCCTAGGCTTTTGCAAA
GATCGATCAAGAGACAGGATGAGGATCGTTTCGCATGATTGAACAAGATGGATTGCACGCAGGTTCTCCG
GCCGCTTGGGTGGAGAGGCTATTCGGCTATGACTGGGCACAACAGACAATCGGCTGCTCTGATGCCGCCG
TGTTCCGGCTGTCAGCGCAGGGGCGCCCGGTTCTTTTTGTCAAGACCGACCTGTCCGGTGCCCTGAATGA
ACTGCAAGACGAGGCAGCGCGGCTATCGTGGCTGGCCACGACGGGCGTTCCTTGCGCAGCTGTGCTCGAC
GTTGTCACTGAAGCGGGAAGGGACTGGCTGCTATTGGGCGAAGTGCCGGGGCAGGATCTCCTGTCATCTC
ACCTTGCTCCTGCCGAGAAAGTATCCATCATGGCTGATGCAATGCGGCGGCTGCATACGCTTGATCCGGC
TACCTGCCCATTCGACCACCAAGCGAAACATCGCATCGAGCGAGCACGTACTCGGATGGAAGCCGGTCTT
GTCGATCAGGATGATCTGGACGAAGAGCATCAGGGGCTCGCGCCAGCCGAACTGTTCGCCAGGCTCAAGG
CGAGCATGCCCGACGGCGAGGATCTCGTCGTGACCCATGGCGATGCCTGCTTGCCGAATATCATGGTGGA
AAATGGCCGCTTTTCTGGATTCATCGACTGTGGCCGGCTGGGTGTGGCGGACCGCTATCAGGACATAGCG
TTGGCTACCCGTGATATTGCTGAAGAGCTTGGCGGCGAATGGGCTGACCGCTTCCTCGTGCTTTACGGTA
TCGCCGCTCCCGATTCGCAGCGCATCGCCTTCTATCGCCTTCTTGACGAGTTCTTCTGAGCGGGACTCTG
GGGTTCGAAATGACCGACCAAGCGACGCCCAACCTGCCATCACGAGATTTCGATTCCACCGCCGCCTTCT
ATGAAAGGTTGGGCTTCGGAATCGTTTTCCGGGACGCCGGCTGGATGATCCTCCAGCGCGGGGATCTCAT
GCTGGAGTTCTTCGCCCACCCTAGGGGGAGGCTAACTGAAACACGGAAGGAGACAATACCGGAAGGAACC
CGCGCTATGACGGCAATAAAAAGACAGAATAAAACGCACGGTGTTGGGTCGTTTGTTCATAAACGCGGGG
TTCGGTCCCAGGGCTGGCACTCTGTCGATACCCCACCGAGACCCCATTGGGGCCAATACGCCCGCGTTTC
TTCCTTTTCCCCACCCCACCCCCCAAGTTCGGGTGAAGGCCCAGGGCTCGCAGCCAACGTCGGGGCGGCA
GGCCCTGCCATAGCCTCAGGTTACTCATATATACTTTAGATTGATTTAAAACTTCATTTTTAATTTAAAA
GGATCTAGGTGAAGATCCTTTTTGATAATCTCATGACCAAAATCCCTTAACGTGAGTTTTCGTTCCACTG
AGCGTCAGACCCCGTAGAAAAGATCAAAGGATCTTCTTGAGATCCTTTTTTTCTGCGCGTAATCTGCTGC
TTGCAAACAAAAAAACCACCGCTACCAGCGGTGGTTTGTTTGCCGGATCAAGAGCTACCAACTCTTTTTC
CGAAGGTAACTGGCTTCAGCAGAGCGCAGATACCAAATACTGTTCTTCTAGTGTAGCCGTAGTTAGGCCA
CCACTTCAAGAACTCTGTAGCACCGCCTACATACCTCGCTCTGCTAATCCTGTTACCAGTGGCTGCTGCC
AGTGGCGATAAGTCGTGTCTTACCGGGTTGGACTCAAGACGATAGTTACCGGATAAGGCGCAGCGGTCGG
GCTGAACGGGGGGTTCGTGCACACAGCCCAGCTTGGAGCGAACGACCTACACCGAACTGAGATACCTACA
GCGTGAGCTATGAGAAAGCGCCACGCTTCCCGAAGGGAGAAAGGCGGACAGGTATCCGGTAAGCGGCAGG
GTCGGAACAGGAGAGCGCACGAGGGAGCTTCCAGGGGGAAACGCCTGGTATCTTTATAGTCCTGTCGGGT
TTCGCCACCTCTGACTTGAGCGTCGATTTTTGTGATGCTCGTCAGGGGGGCGGAGCCTATGGAAAAACGC
CAGCAACGCGGCCTTTTTACGGTTCCTGGCCTTTTGCTGGCCTTTTGCTCACA
Features (pLannotate 1.2.2; 16 found; start..end, strand, type, name):
      1..49      +  rep_origin     RSF ori (fragment): Plasmids containing the RSF 1030 origin of replication can be propagated in E. coli cells that contain additional plasmids with compatible origins.
    117..420     +  enhancer       CMV enhancer: human cytomegalovirus immediate early enhancer
    421..624     +  promoter       CMV promoter: human cytomegalovirus (CMV) immediate early promoter
    656..1363    +  CDS            mCherry: mCherry is a basic (constitutively fluorescent) red fluorescent protein published in 2004, derived from Discosoma sp.. It is reported to be a very rapidly-maturing monomer with low acid sensitivity.
   1364..1385    +  misc_feature   MCS (fragment): multiple cloning site
   1424..3208    +  CDS            Epn2: EPN2_MOUSE - Experimental evidence at protein level: Swiss-Prot protein existence level 1. Plays a role in the formation of clathrin-coated invaginations and endocytosis. From Mus musculus (Mouse).
   3234..3318    +  CDS            large T antigen (fragment): large T antigen from SV40 (simian virus 40)
   3341..3462    +  polyA_signal   SV40 poly(A) signal: SV40 polyadenylation signal
   3496..3924    -  rep_origin     f1 ori (sequence partly withheld): f1 bacteriophage origin of replication; arrow indicates direction of (+) strand synthesis
   3951..4055    +  promoter       AmpR promoter: bla
   4057..4414    +  promoter       SV40 promoter: SV40 enhancer and early promoter
   4449..5243    +  CDS            NeoR/KanR: aminoglycoside phosphotransferase from Tn5; aph(3')-II (or nptII); confers resistance to neomycin, kanamycin, and G418 (Geneticin®)
   5264..5416    +  CDS            ble (fragment): BLE_KLEPN - Experimental evidence at protein level: Swiss-Prot protein existence level 1. Binding protein with a strong affinity to the bleomycin family of antibiotics. Binds to CL990; an antimitotic-antibiotic compound. From Klebsiella pneumoniae.
   5475..5522    +  polyA_signal   HSV TK poly(A) signal: herpes simplex virus thymidine kinase polyadenylation signal (Cole and Stacy, 1985)
   5613..5629    -  polyA_signal   bGH poly(A) signal (fragment): bovine growth hormone polyadenylation signal
   5851..6439    +  rep_origin     ori: high-copy-number ColE1/pMB1/pBR322/pUC origin of replication
