[The description below was written by a language model from this plasmid's Addgene catalogue record and pLannotate feature annotations shown in this document.]
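Description:
Epsin2-pmCherryC1 is a mammalian expression plasmid built on the Clontech pmCherry-C1 backbone that produces mouse Epsin 2 (Epn2) fused at its N terminus to the monomeric red fluorescent protein mCherry. The fusion is driven by the human cytomegalovirus immediate early enhancer and promoter. The mCherry coding sequence comes first, followed by a short remnant of the multiple cloning site that serves as a linker, then the Epn2 open reading frame and an SV40 polyadenylation signal. The insert of about 1.85 kb was derived from a mouse IMAGE cDNA clone and placed by restriction cloning between XhoI, which is retained, and EcoRI, which was destroyed during cloning. The sequenced plasmid is about 6.5 kb.

The plasmid is propagated in E. coli through a high-copy ColE1/pUC-type origin, and it also carries an f1 phage origin. A single Tn5 aminoglycoside phosphotransferase gene (NeoR/KanR) serves as the marker in both hosts. A bacterial promoter upstream of it gives kanamycin resistance in E. coli, while the adjacent SV40 enhancer/early promoter and an HSV TK polyadenylation signal give G418 selection in mammalian cells. The short fragments annotated as RSF ori, large T antigen, ble and bGH poly(A) are most likely backbone remnants or partial homology matches rather than functional elements.

Epsin 2 takes part in forming clathrin-coated invaginations. The associated publication surveys the molecular dynamics of mammalian clathrin-mediated endocytosis, so the construct is suited to live-cell fluorescence imaging of Epsin 2 recruitment to endocytic sites.
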