Addgene plasmid #27673: Epsin2-pmCherryC1
Depositing lab: Christien Merrifield. Publication: A high precision survey of the molecular dynamics of Mammalian clathrin-mediated endocytosis. Taylor MJ, Perrais D, Merrifield CJ. PLoS Biol. 2011 Mar . 9(3):e1000604. 10.1371/journal.pbio.1000604 PubMed 21445324.
Backbone
  Vector backbone: pmCherry-C1
  Backbone manufacturer: Clontech
  Backbone size w/o insert (bp): 4722
  Vector type: Mammalian Expression
  Selectable markers: Neomycin (select with G418)
Growth in bacteria
  Bacterial resistance: Kanamycin, 50 μg/mL
  Growth temperature: 37°C
  Growth strain: DH5alpha
  Copy number: Unknown
Gene/Insert
  Gene/Insert name: Epsin 2
  Species: M. musculus (mouse)
  Insert size (bp): 1850
  Entrez Gene: Epn2 (a.k.a. 9530051D10Rik, AA536924, Ibp2)
  Tag / fusion protein: mCherry (N terminal on insert)
  Cloning method: Restriction Enzyme; 5′ cloning site XhoI (not destroyed); 3′ cloning site EcoRI (destroyed during cloning)
  Sequencing primers: 5′ mCherry-F 5'-ccccgtaatgcagaagaaga; 3′ SV40pA-R
Terms and licenses: Academic/Nonprofit Terms; Industry Terms: Not Available to Industry
Depositor comments: Cloned from IMAGE clone: 2647379 (MGC:19376).
How to cite: Epsin2-pmCherryC1 was a gift from Christien Merrifield (Addgene plasmid # 27673 ; http://n2t.net/addgene:27673 ; RRID:Addgene_27673)
