>Addgene plasmid #27673 | Epsin2-pmCherryC1 | addgene partial sequence | sequence record 34016 | 27673 with mCherry-F (5' ccccgtaatgcagaagaaga 3')
CTGAAGGGCGAGATCAAGCAGAGGCTGAAGCTGAAGGACGGCGGCCACTACGACGCTGAGGTCAAGACCA
CCTACAAGGCCAAGAAGCCCGTGCAGCTGCCCGGCGCCTACAACGTCAACATCAAGTTGGACATCACCTC
CCACAACGAGGACTACACCATCGTGGAACAGTACGAACGCGCCGAGGGCCGCCACTCCACCGGCGGCATG
GACGAGCTGTACAAGTCCGGACTCAGATCTCGAGCTCGGATGGGTTCGACCTCGGGTTCGACCAAGGGTC
AGCTGATGACAACTTCATCTATCAGACGGCAGATGAAAAACATTGTGAACAATTACTCAGAGGCTGAAAT
CAAAGTCCGGGAGGCCACCTCCAATGACCCGTGGGGCCCATCCAGCTCTCTGATGACTGAGATTGCTGAC
CTGACCTACAATGTGGTAGCGTTCTCGGAGATCATGAGCATGGTTTGGAAGCGACTTAATGACCATGGCA
AGAACTGGCGGCATGTATACAAGGCACTGACACTGCTGGACTACCTTATCAAGACAGGTTCTGAGCGGGT
GGCCCAGCAGTGCCGTGAGAACATCTTTGCCATACAGACTCTGAAGGACTTTCAGTACATTGACCGTGAT
GGCAAAGACCAGGGTATTAACGTTCGAGAGAAATCAAAGCAACTGGTTGCGCTCCTCAAGGATGAGGAGC
GGCTGAAGGTTGAGAGAGTTCAGGCTCTCAAAACCAAAGAGCGCATGGCTCA
