>Addgene plasmid #27673 | Epsin2-pmCherryC1 | addgene partial sequence | sequence record 95691 | SV40pA-R 5'-GAAATTTGTGATGCTATTGC-3'
AGTTAACAACAACAATTGCATTCATTTTATGTTTCAGGTTCAGGGGGAGGTGTGGGAGGTTTTTTAAAGC
AAGTAAAACCTCTACAAATGTGGTATGGCTGATTATGATCAGTTATCTAGATCCGGTGGATCCCTAGAGA
AGGAAAGGGTTTGTTGTGCCTGTTGACTGAGCTGCTGATGGGGGAATGCCCACACTGCCTACCATGTTCA
TTGCTGTAGGGCCCAGTGGTGTCAAGGAGGAGCCACTGGCCCCCACTGATGAGTGTGGAGCTACTGAGGT
CATGGGAGCCACAGTCTCCACCCCTGGACCAGACCCAAAGGATGCACTGCTTCCCAGGACAGGGCTTCCC
CGGAGCTGGTTCAGTGTCAGCGGCTGGGGCTGGTTGACCTGGAAGGGGTTGACAGGGGCTGGAGCAGCAG
CACCTGGTGCCAGGAAGGGATTAAGGGACTGAGCTGGTGGAGCAGGCTTAGTCACCAATGAGTCCAGGTT
CACCAGGGCTGCATTGGGGCCCAGGAAGGACTCAGGTGTTTTCCTGGCACTGCTAGGCTTGCTTGACGCA
GAAGTCAAGGATTGAGACTCAAAGAGGTCAGGGCTCGTGGTTCTGCTGTCCTGGGGTGGCACTGAGGCCC
CTGACTCAGCTGGTTTTTTTGAAGTTCGAAGGTTGTCAAATTCAGAAAAATCATCTTTAACTGTACCGTT
GAAATTACTGAAGAGCTCAAAGGACCCTGAGGCAGAACTGGGCTTAGCAGCTCCCCAGGCATCTGTTGTC
TTTCCAGCATTGGAGGCAGGCTGCTGTGAGGCTGCCCAAGGGTCTGAGTTCTTAGGGACAGACTGTGTGC
TGGCT
