>Addgene plasmid #27673 | Epsin2-pmCherryC1 | addgene partial sequence | sequence record 95694 | CMV-F 5'-CGCAAATGGGCGGTAGGCGTG-3'
GGTTTAGTGAACCGTCAGATCCGCTAGCACCATGGTGAGCAAGGGCGAGGAGGATAACATGGCCATCATC
AAGGAGTTCATGCGCTTCAAGGTGCACATGGAGGGCTCCGTGAACGGCCACGAGTTCGAGATCGAGGGCG
AGGGCGAGGGCCGCCCCTACGAGGGCACCCAGACCGCCAAGCTGAAGGTGACCAAGGGTGGCCCCCTGCC
CTTCGCCTGGGACATCCTGTCCCCTCAGTTCATGTACGGCTCCAAGGCCTACGTGAAGCACCCCGCCGAC
ATCCCCGACTACTTGAAGCTGTCCTTCCCCGAGGGCTTCAAGTGGGAGCGCGTGATGAACTTCGAGGACG
GCGGCGTGGTGACCGTGACCCAGGACTCCTCCCTGCAGGACGGCGAGTTCATCTACAAGGTGAAGCTGCG
CGGCACCAACTTCCCCTCCGACGGCCCCGTAATGCAGAAGAAGACCATGGGCTGGGAGGCCTCCTCCGAG
CGGATGTACCCCGAGGACGGCGCCCTGAAGGGCGAGATCAAGCAGAGGCTGAAGCTGAAGGACGGCGGCC
ACTACGACGCTGAGGTCAAGACCACCTACAAGGCCAAGAAGCCCGTGCAGCTGCCCGGCGCCTACAACGT
CAACATCAAGTTGGACATCACCTCCCACAACGAGGACTACACCATCGTGGAACAGTACGAACGCGCCGAG
GGCCGCCACTCCACCGGCGGCATGGACGAGCTGTACAAGTCCGGACTCAGATCTCGAGCTCGGATGGGTT
TCGACCTTCGGGTTCGACCAA
